Addgene plasmid #32456: pSG5-FLAG-CaMKKbeta rat S129A, S133A, S137A
Depositing lab: Anthony Means. Depositing organization: Duke University. Publication: Ca2+/Calmodulin-dependent Protein Kinase Kinase {beta} Is Regulated by Multisite Phosphorylation. Green MF, Scott JW, Steel R, Oakhill JS, Kemp BE, Means AR. J Biol Chem. 2011 Aug 12;286(32):28066-79. Epub 2011 Jun 13. 10.1074/jbc.M111.251504 PubMed 21669867.
Backbone
  Vector backbone: pSG5
  Backbone manufacturer: Stratagene
  Backbone size w/o insert (bp): 4100
  Modifications to backbone: Added blunt end cloning site which was lost during cloning.
  Vector type: Mammalian Expression
Growth in bacteria
  Bacterial resistance: Ampicillin, 100 μg/mL
  Growth temperature: 37°C
  Growth strain: DH5alpha
  Copy number: Unknown
Gene/Insert
  Gene/Insert name: Calcium/Calmodulin dependent protein kinase kinase beta (alt names: CaMKKbeta; CaMKK2)
  Species: R. norvegicus (rat)
  Insert size (bp): 1700
  Mutation: S129A, S133A, S137A (S3V, G96R, and P108L also present)
  GenBank ID: NM_031338
  Entrez Gene: Camkk2
  Promoter: SV40
  Tag / fusion protein: FLAG (N terminal on insert)
  Cloning method: Restriction Enzyme; 5′ cloning site None (destroyed during cloning); 3′ cloning site None (destroyed during cloning)
  Sequencing primers: 5′ T7
Terms and licenses: Academic/Nonprofit Terms; Industry Terms: Not Available to Industry
Depositor comments: The S3V, G96R, and P108L "mutations" were present in the original version of rat CaMKKbeta cloned by the Means lab. They believe these sequence differences represent a natural variant of the CaMKKbeta sequence and are not mutations.
How to cite: pSG5-FLAG-CaMKKbeta rat S129A, S133A, S137A was a gift from Anthony Means (Addgene plasmid # 32456 ; http://n2t.net/addgene:32456 ; RRID:Addgene_32456)
