[The description below was written by a language model from this plasmid's Addgene catalogue record.]
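Description:
pSG5-FLAG-CaMKKbeta rat S129A, S133A, S137A is a mammalian expression plasmid built on the Stratagene pSG5 backbone (about 4.1 kb without insert) and carrying a roughly 1.7 kb cDNA for rat calcium/calmodulin-dependent protein kinase kinase beta (CaMKKbeta, also called CaMKK2; gene Camkk2). Expression in mammalian cells is driven by the SV40 promoter. The plasmid is propagated in E. coli under ampicillin selection; its copy number is not recorded. The backbone was modified by adding a blunt-end cloning site to accept the insert, and that site, along with both cloning junctions, was destroyed during construction, so the insert cannot simply be released through the original sites. A T7 primer site upstream of the insert is listed for sequencing. No feature table is provided, so other backbone elements are not documented here.

The encoded kinase carries an N-terminal FLAG epitope tag, which allows detection and immunopurification with anti-FLAG reagents. Three serines at positions 129, 133 and 137 are replaced by alanine, which cannot be phosphorylated. This fits the associated study on regulation of CaMKKbeta by multisite phosphorylation, where such a triple mutant would typically be compared with the wild-type enzyme to assess how phosphorylation at these positions affects kinase behaviour. Three further differences from the reference sequence (S3V, G96R and P108L) are also present. The depositor states that these were already in the originally cloned rat cDNA and considers them a natural sequence variant, not engineered mutations.
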