>Addgene plasmid #32456 | pSG5-FLAG-CaMKKbeta rat S129A, S133A, S137A | addgene partial sequence | sequence record 43287 | T7
ATGGACTACAAGGACGACGATGACAAAGCTAGCTCATTATGTGTCTCTAGCCAGCCCACCAGCGACCGGG
CAGCCCCCCAGGATGAGCTGGGAAGCGGGGGTGTCAGCCGGGAAAGCCAGAAGCCCTGCGAGGCACTGCG
GGGACTCTCATCCTTAAGCATCCACTTGGGCATGGAATCCTTCATCGTGGTCACCGAGTGTGAACCAGGC
CGGGGCGTGGACCTCAGCCTGGCCAGAGACCAACCTCTGGAGGCCGATGGCCAGGAACTCCCTCTGGATG
CCTCGGAACCTGAGTCACGGTCCCTGCTTTCTGGTCGCAAGATGTCCCTCCAGGAGCGGTCCCAGGGCGG
GCTGGCGTCCAGCAGCAGCCTGGACATGAATGGACGCTGCATCTGCCCATCCCTGTCCTACGCACCAGCC
AGCGCCCCACAGTCCGCTCCCCGGATGCCCCGGCGGCCCACAGTGGAGTCGCACCACGTCTCCATCACGG
GTTTGCAGGACTGTGTGCAGCTGAATCAGTACACGCTGAAGGATGAAATTGGAAAGGGCTCCTATGGCGT
TGTCAAGCTGGCCTACAATGAAAATGACAATACTTATTATGCAATGAAAGTGCTGTCCAAAAAGAAGCTG
ATCCGACAGGCCGGCTTTCCACGTCGCCCCCCACCTCGAGGTACTCGCCCAGCTCCAGGGGGCTGCATCC
AGCCCAGGGGCCCCATCGAGCAGGTGTATCAGGAAATTGCCATCCTCAAGAAGCTGGATCACCCCAACGT
GGTGAAGCTGGTGGAGGTCCTGGATGACCCTAACGAGGACCATCTGTACATGGTGTTTGAACTGGTCAAC
CAAGGGCCTGTGATGGAAGTTCCCACCCTCAAGCCACTGTCTGAAGACCAGGCCCGGTTCTACTTCCAAG
ATCTGATCAAAGGCATTGAG
